Addgene plasmid #25994: pFB-Flag-MyoD
Depositing lab: Jeffrey Dilworth. Publication: In vitro transcription system delineates the distinct roles of the coactivators pCAF and p300 during MyoD/E47-dependent transactivation. Dilworth FJ, Seaver KJ, Fishburn AL, Htet SL, Tapscott SJ. Proc Natl Acad Sci U S A. 2004 Aug 10. 101(32):11593-8. 10.1073/pnas.0404192101 PubMed 15289617.
Backbone
  Vector backbone: pFastBac1
  Backbone manufacturer: Invitrogen
  Backbone size w/o insert (bp): 4775
  Vector type: Baculovirus Transfer Vector
Growth in bacteria
  Bacterial resistance: Ampicillin, 100 μg/mL
  Growth temperature: 37°C
  Growth strain: DH5alpha
  Copy number: High Copy
Gene/Insert
  Gene/Insert name: MyoD
  Species: M. musculus (mouse)
  Insert size (bp): 1005
  GenBank ID: BC103613
  Entrez Gene: Myod1 (a.k.a. MYF3, MyoD, Myod-1, bHLHc1)
  Tag / fusion protein: Flag (N terminal on insert)
  Cloning method: Restriction Enzyme; 5′ cloning site BamHI (destroyed during cloning); 3′ cloning site EcoRI (not destroyed)
  Sequencing primers: 5′ TATTCCGGATTATTCATACC; 3′ CTGATTATGATCCTCTAGTAC
Terms and licenses: Academic/Nonprofit Terms; Industry Terms: Not Available to Industry
How to cite: pFB-Flag-MyoD was a gift from Jeffrey Dilworth (Addgene plasmid # 25994 ; http://n2t.net/addgene:25994 ; RRID:Addgene_25994)
