[The description below was written by a language model from this plasmid's Addgene catalogue record.]
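Description:
pFB-Flag-MyoD is a baculovirus transfer vector built on the commercial pFastBac1 backbone (about 4.8 kb without insert) and carrying a roughly 1 kb mouse MyoD (Myod1) coding sequence. It is maintained in E. coli as a high-copy plasmid under ampicillin selection. The MyoD insert was placed in the multiple cloning site by restriction cloning, with the 5′ BamHI junction destroyed in the process and the 3′ EcoRI site retained. A Flag epitope is fused to the N terminus of the protein, allowing immunodetection and anti-Flag affinity purification.

No feature table accompanies this entry, so the regulatory elements are not explicitly listed. As a general property of pFastBac1, the cloning site lies downstream of the strong, very late baculoviral polyhedrin promoter and is followed by an SV40 polyadenylation signal. The expression cassette, together with a gentamicin resistance marker, is flanked by mini-Tn7 left and right arms. In the Bac-to-Bac system these arms mediate site-specific transposition of the cassette into a baculovirus shuttle genome (bacmid) held in a specialised E. coli strain. The recombinant bacmid is then transfected into insect cells to produce virus that drives high-level expression of the protein.

MyoD is a basic helix-loop-helix transcription factor that acts as a master regulator of skeletal muscle differentiation. The associated publication concerns an in vitro transcription system examining the coactivators pCAF and p300 in MyoD/E47-dependent transactivation. This is consistent with the plasmid being used to produce recombinant Flag-tagged MyoD in insect cells for purification and biochemical reconstitution assays.
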