>Addgene plasmid #25994 | pFB-Flag-MyoD | addgene partial sequence | sequence record 32055 | 25994 with polyhedrin-fwd
TTTTCGTACAGTTTTGTAATAAAAAAACCTATAAATATTCCGGATTATTCATACCGTCCCACCATCGGGC
GCGGATCTGGGCCCGCCACCATGGACTACAAAGACGATGACGATGGATCCATGGAGCTTCTATCGCCGCC
ACTCCGGGACATAGACTTGACAGGCCCCGACGGCTCTCTCTGCTCCTTTGAGACAGCAGACGACTTCTAT
GATGATCCGTGTTTCGACTCACCAGACCTGCGCTTTTTTGAGGACCTGGACCCGCGCCTGGTGCACGTGG
GAGCCCTCCTGAAACCGGAGGAGCACGCACACTTCTCTACTGCGGTGCACCCAGGCCCAGGCGCTCGTGA
GGATGAGCATGTGCGCGCGCCCAGCGGGCACCACCAGGCGGGTCGCTGCTTGCTGTGGGCCTGCAAGGCG
TGCAAGCGCAAGACCACCAACGCTGATCGCCGCAAGGCCGCCACCATGCGCGAGCGCCGCCGCCTGAGCA
AAGTGAATGAGGCCTTCGAGACGCTCAAGCGCTGCACGTCCAGCAACCCGAACCAGCGGCTACCCAAGGT
GGAGATCCTGCGCAACGCCATCCGCTACATCGAAGGTCTGCAGGCTCTGCTGCGCGACCAGGACGCCGCG
CCCCCTGGCGCCGCTGCCTTCTACGCACCTGGACCGCTGCCCCCAGGCCGTGGCAGCGAGCACTACAGTG
GCGACTCAGACGCGTCCAGCCCGCGCTCCAACTGCTCTGATGGCATGATGGATTACAGCGGCCCCCCAAG
CGGCCCCCGGCGGCAGAATGGCTACGACACCGCCTACTACAGTGAGGCGGTGCGCGAGTCCAGCA
